Addgene plasmid #142584: TFORF0278
Purpose: Lentiviral vector for overexpressing transcription factor ORFs with unique 24-bp barcodes. Barcodes facilitate identification of transcription factors in pooled screens.
Depositing lab: Feng Zhang. Depositing organization: Broad Institute. Publication: A transcription factor atlas of directed differentiation. Joung J, Ma S, Tay T, Geiger-Schuller KR, Kirchgatterer PC, Verdine VK, Guo B, Arias-Garcia MA, Allen WE, Singh A, Kuksenko O, Abudayyeh OO, Gootenberg JS, Fu Z, Macrae RK, Buenrostro JD, Regev A, Zhang F. Cell. 2023 Jan 5;186(1):209-229.e26. doi: 10.1016/j.cell.2022.11.026. PubMed 36608654.
Backbone
  Vector backbone: pLX_TRC317
  Backbone manufacturer: Broad Institute Genetic Perturbation Platform
  Backbone size w/o insert (bp): 8264
  Vector type: Mammalian Expression, Lentiviral
  Selectable markers: Puromycin
Growth in bacteria
  Bacterial resistance: Ampicillin, 100 μg/mL
  Growth temperature: 37°C
  Growth strain: NEB Stable
  Copy number: High Copy
Gene/Insert
  Gene/Insert name: ARID2
  Species: H. sapiens (human)
  Insert size (bp): 5609
  Entrez Gene: ARID2 (a.k.a. BAF200, CSS6, SMARCF3, ZIPZAP, p200)
  Promoter: EF1a
  Cloning method: Unknown
  Sequencing primers: 5′ GGGTGGAGACTGAAGTTAGGCCAG; 3′ CACATAGCGTAAAAGGAGCAACATAG
Terms and licenses: Academic/Nonprofit Terms; Industry Terms: Not Available to Industry
Depositor comments: NM_152641,ENST00000334344 . The transcription factor ORF portion of this plasmid was synthesized by Genewiz. Please test multiple small colonies in case of plasmid recombination. To make this collection available in a timely manner, a portion of this collection was not fully sequenced by Addgene. If an Addgene verified full plasmid sequence is not available, please contact us prior to placing an order to request the full sequence.
How to cite: TFORF0278 was a gift from Feng Zhang (Addgene plasmid # 142584 ; http://n2t.net/addgene:142584 ; RRID:Addgene_142584)
