[The description below was written by a language model from this plasmid's Addgene catalogue record and pLannotate feature annotations shown in this document.]
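Description:
TFORF0278 is a lentiviral mammalian expression plasmid built on the pLX_TRC317 backbone, one member of a barcoded transcription factor ORF collection designed for overexpression and pooled screening. It is propagated in E. coli through a high-copy ColE1/pUC-type origin with ampicillin selection (AmpR), and it also carries an f1 origin and residual lac and T7/T3 promoter elements from the cloning backbone. The depositor notes that the plasmid may recombine, which is consistent with the repeated LTR sequences and the large insert.

The viral portion follows a third-generation, self-inactivating design. An RSV promoter drives a truncated HIV-1 5' LTR, followed by the Ψ packaging signal with a gag fragment, the RRE for Rev-dependent export of the genomic RNA, and a cPPT/CTS. The cassette ends in a ΔU3 3' LTR, with an SV40 polyadenylation signal downstream. Within the transfer region, an SV40 early promoter/origin segment sits upstream of the puromycin N-acetyltransferase gene, allowing puromycin selection of transduced cells. Downstream, the EF-1α promoter drives the human ARID2 ORF (also known as BAF200), which encodes a subunit of the PBAF SWI/SNF chromatin remodeling complex, and a WPRE after the ORF enhances transcript expression. The record states that each construct carries a unique 24-bp barcode identifying the ORF. The barcode is not annotated in the feature table, so its position is not recorded, although a short U6 promoter fragment is annotated between the ORF and the WPRE. No epitope tag or fluorescent reporter is annotated.

The construct is intended for stable ARID2 overexpression in mammalian cells, alone or in pooled screens where barcode sequencing reveals which factors drive a phenotype such as directed differentiation.
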