Features (pLannotate 1.2.2; 31 found; start..end, strand, type, name):
      5..231     +  promoter       RSV promoter: Rous sarcoma virus enhancer/promoter
    232..412     +  LTR            5' LTR (truncated): truncated 5' long terminal repeat (LTR) from HIV-1
    459..584     +  misc_feature   HIV-1 Ψ: packaging signal of human immunodeficiency virus type 1
    568..931     +  CDS            HIV-1 gag (fragment): gag protein from human immunodeficiency virus 1; gag
   1077..1310    +  misc_feature   RRE: The Rev response element (RRE) of HIV-1 allows for Rev-dependent mRNA export from the nucleus to the cytoplasm.
   1687..1713    +  CDS            Rev (fragment): human immunodeficiency virus 1 (HIV-1) Rev protein; rev; enhances nuclear export of unspliced and incompletely spliced viral mRNAs
   1720..1743    +  promoter       SV40 promoter (fragment): SV40 early promoter
   1744..1815    +  promoter       SV40 promoter (fragment): SV40 enhancer and early promoter
   1839..1974    +  rep_origin     SV40 ori: SV40 origin of replication
   2020..2616    +  CDS            PuroR (fragment): puromycin N-acetyltransferase; pac from Streptomyces; confers resistance to puromycin
   2665..2782    +  misc_feature   cPPT/CTS: central polypurine tract and central termination sequence of HIV-1
   2847..2913    +  CDS            small t antigen (fragment): SV40 (simian virus 40) small t antigen
   2920..4098    +  promoter       EF-1α promoter: strong constitutive promoter for human elongation factor EF-1α
   4115..9619    +  CDS            ARID2: ARID2_HUMAN - Also known as BAF200, KIAA1557. Experimental evidence at protein level: Swiss-Prot protein existence level 1. Involved in transcriptional activation and repression of select genes by chromatin remodeling (alteration of DNA-nucleosome topology). Required for the stability of the SWI/SNF chromatin remodeling complex SWI/SNF-B (PBAF). May be involved in targeting the complex to different genes. May be involved in regulating transcriptional activation of cardiac genes. From Homo sapiens (Human).
   9635..9688    +  promoter       U6 promoter (fragment): RNA polymerase III promoter for human U6 snRNA
   9730..10318   +  misc_feature   WPRE: woodchuck hepatitis virus posttranscriptional regulatory element
  10369..10388   +  misc_feature   cPPT/CTS (fragment): central polypurine tract and central termination sequence of HIV-1
  10390..10623   +  LTR            3' LTR (ΔU3): self-inactivating 3' long terminal repeat (LTR) from HIV-1
  10701..10822   +  polyA_signal   SV40 poly(A) signal: SV40 polyadenylation signal
  10862..10997   +  rep_origin     SV40 ori: SV40 origin of replication
  11018..11036   -  promoter       T7 promoter: promoter for bacteriophage T7 RNA polymerase
  11044..11199   +  CDS            lacZα (fragment): LacZα fragment of β-galactosidase; lacZ fragment
  11204..11632   +  rep_origin     f1 ori (sequence partly withheld): f1 bacteriophage origin of replication; arrow indicates direction of (+) strand synthesis
  11685..11789   +  promoter       AmpR promoter: bla
  11790..12650   +  CDS            AmpR: β-lactamase; bla; confers resistance to ampicillin, carbenicillin, and related antibiotics
  12821..13409   +  rep_origin     ori: high-copy-number ColE1/pMB1/pBR322/pUC origin of replication
  13592..13684   +  CDS            lacI (fragment): lac repressor; lacI; The lac repressor binds to the lac operator to inhibit transcription in E. coli. This inhibition can be relieved by adding lactose or isopropyl-β-D-thiogalactopyranoside (IPTG).
  13697..13718   +  protein_bind   CAP binding site: CAP binding activates transcription in the presence of cAMP. E. coli catabolite activator protein
  13733..13763   +  promoter       lac promoter: promoter for the E. coli lac operon
  13767..13789   +  protein_bind   lac operator (fragment): The lac repressor binds to the lac operator to inhibit transcription in E. coli. This inhibition can be relieved by adding lactose or isopropyl-β-D-thiogalactopyranoside (IPTG). lac repressor encoded by lacI
  13832..13850   +  promoter       T3 promoter: promoter for bacteriophage T3 RNA polymerase
>Addgene plasmid #142584 | TFORF0278 | addgene full sequence | sequence record 395984 | Addgene NGS Result
TTAATGTAGTCTTATGCAATACTCTTGTAGTCTTGCAACATGGTAACGATGAGTTAGCAACATGCCTTAC
AAGGAGAGAAAAAGCACCGTGCATGCCGATTGGTGGAAGTAAGGTGGTACGATCGTGCCTTATTAGGAAG
GCAACAGACGGGTCTGACATGGATTGGACGAACCACTGAATTGCCGCATTGCAGAGATATTGTATTTAAG
TGCCTAGCTCGATACATAAACGGGTCTCTCTGGTTAGACCAGATCTGAGCCTGGGAGCTCTCTGGCTAAC
TAGGGAACCCACTGCTTAAGCCTCAATAAAGCTTGCCTTGAGTGCTTCAAGTAGTGTGTGCCCGTCTGTT
GTGTGACTCTGGTAACTAGAGATCCCTCAGACCCTTTTAGTCAGTGTGGAAAATCTCTAGCAGTGGCGCC
CGAACAGGGACTTGAAAGCGAAAGGGAAACCAGAGGAGCTCTCTCGACGCAGGACTCGGCTTGCTGAAGC
GCGCACGGCAAGAGGCGAGGGGCGGCGACTGGTGAGTACGCCAAAAATTTTGACTAGCGGAGGCTAGAAG
GAGAGAGATGGGTGCGAGAGCGTCAGTATTAAGCGGGGGAGAATTAGATCGCGATGGGAAAAAATTCGGT
TAAGGCCAGGGGGAAAGAAAAAATATAAATTAAAACATATAGTATGGGCAAGCAGGGAGCTAGAACGATT
CGCAGTTAATCCTGGCCTGTTAGAAACATCAGAAGGCTGTAGACAAATACTGGGACAGCTACAACCATCC
CTTCAGACAGGATCAGAAGAACTTAGATCATTATATAATACAGTAGCAACCCTCTATTGTGTGCATCAAA
GGATAGAGATAAAAGACACCAAGGAAGCTTTAGACAAGATAGAGGAAGAGCAAAACAAAAGTAAGACCAC
CGCACAGCAAGCGGCCGCTGATCTTCAGACCTGGAGGAGGAGATATGAGGGACAATTGGAGAAGTGAATT
ATATAAATATAAAGTAGTAAAAATTGAACCATTAGGAGTAGCACCCACCAAGGCAAAGAGAAGAGTGGTG
CAGAGAGAAAAAAGAGCAGTGGGAATAGGAGCTTTGTTCCTTGGGTTCTTGGGAGCAGCAGGAAGCACTA
TGGGCGCAGCGTCAATGACGCTGACGGTACAGGCCAGACAATTATTGTCTGGTATAGTGCAGCAGCAGAA
CAATTTGCTGAGGGCTATTGAGGCGCAACAGCATCTGTTGCAACTCACAGTCTGGGGCATCAAGCAGCTC
CAGGCAAGAATCCTGGCTGTGGAAAGATACCTAAAGGATCAACAGCTCCTGGGGATTTGGGGTTGCTCTG
GAAAACTCATTTGCACCACTGCTGTGCCTTGGAATGCTAGTTGGAGTAATAAATCTCTGGAACAGATTTG
GAATCACACGACCTGGATGGAGTGGGACAGAGAAATTAACAATTACACAAGCTTAATACACTCCTTAATT
GAAGAATCGCAAAACCAGCAAGAAAAGAATGAACAAGAATTATTGGAATTAGATAAATGGGCAAGTTTGT
GGAATTGGTTTAACATAACAAATTGGCTGTGGTATATAAAATTATTCATAATGATAGTAGGAGGCTTGGT
AGGTTTAAGAATAGTTTTTGCTGTACTTTCTATAGTGAATAGAGTTAGGCAGGGATATTCACCATTATCG
TTTCAGACCCACCTCCCAACCCCGAGGGGACCCATGCATTGCATCTCAATTAGTCAGCAACCAGGTGTGG
AAAGTCCCCAGGCTCCCCAGCAGGCAGAAGTATGCAAAGCATGCGTCTCAATTAGTCAGCAACCATAGTC
CCGCCCCTAACTCCGCCCATCCCGCCCCTAACTCCGCCCAGTTCCGCCCATTCTCCGCCCCATGGCTGAC
TAATTTTTTTTATTTATGCAGAGGCCGAGGCCGCCTCGGCCTCTGAGCTATTCCAGAAGTAGTGAGGAGG
CTTTTTTGGAGGCCTAGGCTTTTGCAAAAAGCTTTCTAGAGGTACCACCGGAGCTTACCATGACCGAGTA
CAAGCCCACGGTGCGCCTCGCCACCCGCGACGACGTCCCCAGGGCCGTACGCACCCTCGCCGCCGCGTTC
GCCGACTACCCCGCCACGCGCCACACCGTCGATCCGGACCGCCACATCGAGCGGGTCACCGAGCTGCAAG
AACTCTTCCTCACGCGCGTCGGGCTCGACATCGGCAAGGTGTGGGTCGCGGACGACGGCGCCGCCGTGGC
GGTCTGGACCACGCCGGAGAGCGTCGAAGCGGGGGCGGTGTTCGCCGAGATCGGCCCGCGCATGGCCGAG
TTGAGCGGTTCCCGGCTGGCCGCGCAGCAACAGATGGAAGGCCTCCTGGCGCCGCACCGGCCCAAGGAGC
CCGCGTGGTTCCTGGCCACCGTCGGCGTCTCGCCCGACCACCAGGGCAAGGGTCTGGGCAGCGCCGTCGT
GCTCCCCGGAGTGGAGGCGGCCGAGCGCGCCGGGGTGCCCGCCTTCCTGGAGACCTCCGCGCCCCGCAAC
CTCCCCTTCTACGAGCGGCTCGGCTTCACCGTCACCGCCGACGTCGAGGTGCCCGAAGGACCGCGCACCT
GGTGCATGACCCGCAAGCCCGGTGCCAGTTAACGAATTCTAGATCTTGAGACAAATGGCAGTATTCATCC
ACAATTTTAAAAGAAAAGGGGGGATTGGGGGGTACAGTGCAGGGGAAAGAATAGTAGACATAATAGCAAC
AGACATACAAACTAAAGAATTACAAAAACAAATTACAAAAATTCAAAATTTTCGGGTTTATTACAGGGAC
AGCAGAGATCCACTTTGGCGCCGGCTCGAGGCCTGCAGGTGCAAAGATGGATAAAGTTTTAAACAGAGAG
GAATCTTTGCAGCTAATGGACCTTCTAGGTCTTGAAAGGAGTGGGAATTGGCTCCGGTGCCCGTCAGTGG
GCAGAGCGCACATCGCCCACAGTCCCCGAGAAGTTGGGGGGAGGGGTCGGCAATTGAACCGGTGCCTAGA
GAAGGTGGCGCGGGGTAAACTGGGAAAGTGATGTCGTGTACTGGCTCCGCCTTTTTCCCGAGGGTGGGGG
AGAACCGTATATAAGTGCAGTAGTCGCCGTGAACGTTCTTTTTCGCAACGGGTTTGCCGCCAGAACACAG
GTAAGTGCCGTGTGTGGTTCCCGCGGGCCTGGCCTCTTTACGGGTTATGGCCCTTGCGTGCCTTGAATTA
CTTCCACCTGGCTGCAGTACGTGATTCTTGATCCCGAGCTTCGGGTTGGAAGTGGGTGGGAGAGTTCGAG
GCCTTGCGCTTAAGGAGCCCCTTCGCCTCGTGCTTGAGTTGAGGCCTGGCCTGGGCGCTGGGGCCGCCGC
GTGCGAATCTGGTGGCACCTTCGCGCCTGTCTCGCTGCTTTCGATAAGTCTCTAGCCATTTAAAATTTTT
GATGACCTGCTGCGACGCTTTTTTTCTGGCAAGATAGTCTTGTAAATGCGGGCCAAGATCTGCACACTGG
TATTTCGGTTTTTGGGGCCGCGGGCGGCGACGGGGCCCGTGCGTCCCAGCGCACATGTTCGGCGAGGCGG
GGCCTGCGAGCGCGGCCACCGAGAATCGGACGGGGGTAGTCTCAAGCTGGCCGGCCTGCTCTGGTGCCTG
GCCTCGCGCCGCCGTGTATCGCCCCGCCCTGGGCGGCAAGGCTGGCCCGGTCGGCACCAGTTGCGTGAGC
GGAAAGATGGCCGCTTCCCGGCCCTGCTGCAGGGAGCTCAAAATGGAGGACGCGGCGCTCGGGAGAGCGG
GCGGGTGAGTCACCCACACAAAGGAAAAGGGCCTTTCCGTCCTCAGCCGTCGCTTCATGTGACTCCACGG
AGTACCGGGCGCCGTCCAGGCACCTCGATTAGTTCTCGAGCTTTTGGAGTACGTCGTCTTTAGGTTGGGG
GGAGGGGTTTTATGCGATGGAGTTTCCCCACACTGAGTGGGTGGAGACTGAAGTTAGGCCAGCTTGGCAC
TTGATGTAATTCTCCTTGGAATTTGCCCTTTTTGAGTTTGGATCTTGGTTCATTCTCAAGCCTCAGACAG
TGGTTCAAAGTTTTTTTCTTCCATTTCAGGTGTCGTGAGGCTAGCACCGCCACCATGGCAAACTCGACGG
GGAAGGCGCCTCCGGACGAGCGGAGAAAGGGACTCGCTTTCCTGGACGAGCTGCGGCAGTTCCACCACAG
CAGAGGGTCGCCTTTTAAAAAAATCCCTGCGGTGGGTGGGAAGGAGCTGGATCTTCACGGTCTCTACACC
AGAGTCACTACTTTAGGCGGATTCGCGAAGGTTTCTGAGAAGAATCAGTGGGGAGAAATTGTTGAAGAGT
TCAACTTTCCCAGAAGTTGTTCTAACGCTGCCTTTGCTTTAAAACAGTATTACTTGCGTTACCTAGAAAA
GTACGAGAAAGTTCATCATTTTGGGGAGGATGATGATGAGGTACCACCAGGCAATCCAAAGCCACAGCTT
CCTATTGGTGCAATTCCATCTTCCTACAATTACCAGCAACACAGTGTGTCGGATTATCTGCGTCAAAGTT
ATGGGCTGTCCATGGACTTTAATTCGCCAAATGATTATAATAAATTGGTGCTTTCACTGTTATCTGGACT
CCCAAATGAAGTGGACTTTGCTATTAACGTATGCACTCTCCTATCAAATGAAAGCAAGCACGTCATGCAA
CTTGAAAAAGATCCTAAAATCATCACTTTACTACTTGCTAATGCCGGGGTGTTTGACGACACTTTAGGAT
CCTTTTCCACTGTATTTGGAGAAGAATGGAAAGAGAAGACTGATAGAGACTTCGTTAAGTTTTGGAAAGA
CATCGTTGATGATAATGAAGTTCGTGACCTCATTTCTGACAGAAACAAGTCTCATGAAGGTACATCAGGA
GAATGGATTTGGGAGTCTTTATTTCATCCACCTCGAAAGCTGGGCATTAACGATATTGAAGGACAGCGGG
TACTTCAGATTGCAGTGATTTTGAGAAATCTTTCCTTTGAGGAGGGCAATGTTAAGCTCTTGGCAGCTAA
TCGTACCTGTCTTCGTTTCCTATTACTTTCTGCACATAGTCATTTTATTTCTTTAAGGCAATTAGGCCTT
GACACATTAGGAAATATTGCAGCTGAGCTTTTACTGGACCCTGTTGATTTCAAAACTACTCATCTGATGT
TTCATACTGTTACAAAATGTCTAATGTCAAGGGATAGATTTTTAAAGATGAGAGGCATGGAAATTTTGGG
AAATCTTTGCAAAGCAGAAGATAATGGTGTTTTAATTTGTGAATATGTGGATCAGGATTCCTACAGAGAG
ATCATTTGTCATCTCACTTTACCTGATGTGCTGCTTGTAATCTCAACACTCGAGGTGCTATACATGCTCA
CGGAAATGGGAGATGTTGCTTGCACAAAAATTGCAAAAGTAGAAAAGAGCATAGACATGTTAGTGTGTCT
GGTTTCTATGGATATTCAGATGTTTGGCCCTGATGCACTAGCTGCGGTAAAACTCATTGAACACCCAAGT
TCCAGTCATCAAATGTTATCTGAAATTAGGCCACAAGCTATAGAGCAAGTCCAAACCCAGACTCATGTAG
CATCTGCCCCAGCTTCCAGAGCAGTTGTAGCGCAGCATGTTGCTCCACCTCCAGGAATAGTGGAAATAGA
TAGTGAGAAGTTTGCTTGTCAGTGGCTAAATGCTCATTTTGAAGTAAATCCAGATTGTTCTGTTTCTCGA
GCAGAAATGTATTCTGAATACCTCTCGACTTGCAGTAAATTAGCTCGTGGTGGAATCCTAACATCAACTG
GATTTTATAAATGTCTTAGAACGGTCTTTCCAAATCATACAGTGAAGAGAGTGGAGGATTCCAGTAGCAA
TGGGCAGGCACATATTCATGTGGTAGGAGTAAAACGGAGGGCTATACCACTTCCCATTCAGATGTACTAT
CAGCAGCAACCAGTTTCTACTTCTGTTGTTCGTGTTGATTCTGTTCCTGATGTATCTCCTGCTCCTTCAC
CTGCAGGAATCCCTCATGGATCACAAACCATAGGAAACCATTTTCAGAGGACTCCTGTTGCCAACCAATC
TTCAAATCTGACTGCAACACAAATGTCTTTTCCTGTACAAGGTGTTCATACTGTGGCACAAACTGTTTCA
AGAATTCCACAAAATCCTTCACCTCATACCCACCAGCAACAAAATGCTCCAGTGACTGTCATTCAAAGTA
AAGCTCCAATTCCTTGTGAAGTTGTTAAGGCTACAGTTATCCAGAATTCCATACCCCAGACAGGAGTTCC
TGTTAGTATTGCTGTTGGAGGAGGACCTCCACAGAGTTCTGTTGTTCAGAATCATAGTACAGGGCCACAA
CCTGTTACAGTTGTGAATTCTCAGACATTGCTTCACCATCCATCTGTAATTCCACAGCAGTCTCCATTAC
ACACAGTGGTACCAGGACAGATCCCTTCAGGCACTCCTGTTACAGTAATTCAACAAGCTGTCCCACAGAG
TCATATGTTTGGCAGAGTACAGAACATACCAGCATGTACTTCTACAGTTTCACAGGGTCAACAGTTAATC
ACCACATCACCCCAACCTGTGCAAACTTCATCTCAACAGACATCAGCTGGTAGCCAGTCACAAGATACTG
TTATCATAGCACCCCCACAGTATGTAACAACTTCTGCATCCAATATTGTCTCAGCAACTTCAGTACAGAA
TTTTCAGGTAGCTACAGGACAAATGGTTACTATTGCTGGTGTCCCAAGTCCACAAGCCTCAAGGGTAGGG
TTTCAGAACATTGCACCAAAACCTCTCCCTTCTCAGCAAGTTTCATCTACAGTGGTACAGCAGCCTATTC
AACAACCACAGCAGCCAACCCAACAAAGCGTAGTGATTGTAAGCCAGCCAGCTCAACAAGGTCAAACTTA
TGCACCAGCCATTCACCAAATTGTTCTTGCTAATCCAGCAGCTCTTCCAGCTGGTCAGACAGTTCAGCTA
ACTGGACAACCTAACATAACTCCATCTTCTTCACCATCACCTGTCCCAGCTACTAATAACCAAGTCCCTA
CTGCCATGTCGTCGTCCTCTACCCCTCAATCACAGGGACCACCTCCTACTGTCAGTCAAATGTTATCTGT
GAAAAGGCAGCAACAGCAGCAACATTCACCAGCACCCCCACCACAGCAGGTACAAGTACAAGTTCAGCAG
CCCCAACAAGTACAGATGCAAGTTCAACCTCAACAGTCGAATGCAGGAGTTGGTCAGCCTGCCTCTGGTG
AGTCGAGTCTGATTAAACAGCTTCTGCTTCCGAAACGTGGTCCTTCAACACCAGGTGGTAAGCTTATTCT
CCCAGCTCCACAGATTCCTCCCCCTAATAATGCAAGAGCTCCTAGCCCTCAGGTGGTCTATCAGGTGGCC
AGTAACCAAGCCGCAGGTTTTGGAGTGCAGGGGCAAACTCCAGCTCAGCAGCTATTGGTTGGGCAGCAAA
ATGTTCAGTTGGTCCCAAGTGCAATGCCACCCTCAGGGGGAGTACAAACTGTGCCCATTTCGAACTTACA
AATATTGCCAGGTCCACTGATCTCAAATAGCCCAGCAACCATTTTCCAAGGGACTTCTGGCAACCAGGTA
ACCATAACAGTTGTGCCAAATACGAGTTTTGCACCTGCAACTGTGAGTCAGGGAAATGCAACTCAGCTCA
TTGCTCCAGCAGGAATTACCATGAGCGGAACGCAGACAGGAGTTGGACTTCCAGTACAAACGCTTCCAGC
CACTCAAGCATCTCCTGCTGGACAATCATCATGTACTACTGCTACTCCCCCATTCAAAGGTGATAAAATA
ATTTGCCAAAAGGAGGAGGAAGCAAAGGAAGCAACAGGTTTACATGTTCATGAACGTAAAATTGAAGTCA
TGGAGAACCCGTCCTGCCGACGAGGAGCCACAAACACCAGCAATGGGGATACAAAGGAAAATGAAATGCA
TGTGGGAAGTCTTTTAAATGGGAGAAAGTACAGTGACTCAAGTCTACCTCCTTCAAACTCAGGGAAAATT
CAAAGTGAGACTAATCAGTGCTCACTAATCAGTAATGGGCCATCATTGGAATTAGGTGAGAATGGAGCAT
CTGGGAAACAGAACTCAGAACAAATAGACATGCAAGATATCAAAAGTGATTTGAGAAAACCGCTAGTTAA
TGGAATCTGTGATTTTGATAAAGGAGATGGTTCTCATTTAAGCAAAAACATTCCAAATCATAAAACTTCC
AATCATGTAGGAAATGGTGAGATATCTCCAATGGAACCACAAGGGACTTTAGATATCACTCAGCAAGATA
CTGCCAAAGGTGATCAACTAGAAAGAATTTCTAATGGACCTGTATTAACTTTGGGTGGTTCATCTGTGAG
CAGTATACAGGAGGCTTCAAATGCGGCAACACAGCAATTTAGTGGTACTGATTTGCTTAATGGACCTCTA
GCTTCAAGTTTGAATTCAGATGTGCCTCAGCAACGCCCAAGTGTAGTTGTCTCACCACATTCTACAACCT
CTGTTATACAGGGACATCAAATCATAGCAGTTCCCGACTCAGGATCAAAAGTATCCCATTCTCCTGCCCT
ATCATCTGACGTTCGGTCTACAAATGGCACAGCAGAATGCAAAACTGTAAAGAGGCCAGCAGAGGATACT
GATAGGGAAACAGTCGCAGGAATTCCAAATAAAGTAGGAGTTAGAATTGTTACAATCAGTGACCCCAACA
ATGCTGGCTGCAGCGCAACAATGGTTGCTGTGCCAGCAGGAGCAGATCCAAGCACTGTAGCTAAAGTAGC
AATAGAAAGTGCTGTTCAGCAAAAGCAACAGCATCCACCAACATATGTACAGAATGTGGTCCCGCAGAAC
ACTCCTATGCCACCTTCACCAGCTGTACAAGTGCAGGGCCAGCCTAACAGTTCTCAGCCTTCTCCATTCA
GTGGATCCAGTCAGCCTGGAGATCCAATGAGAAAACCTGGACAGAACTTCATGTGTCTGTGGCAGTCTTG
TAAAAAGTGGTTTCAGACACCCTCACAGGTTTTCTACCATGCAGCAACTGAACATGGAGGAAAAGATGTA
TATCCAGGGCAGTGTCTTTGGGAAGGTTGTGAGCCTTTTCAGCGACAGCGGTTTTCTTTTATTACCCACT
TGCAGGATAAGCACTGTTCAAAGGATGCCCTACTTGCAGGATTAAAACAAGATGAACCAGGACAAGCAGG
AAGTCAGAAGTCTTCTACCAAGCAGCCAACTGTAGGGGGCACAAGCTCAACTCCTAGAGCACAAAAGGCC
ATTGTGAATCATCCCAGTGCTGCACTTATGGCTCTGAGGAGAGGATCAAGAAACCTTGTCTTTCGAGATT
TTACAGATGAAAAAGAGGGACCAATAACTAAACACATCCGACTAACAGCTGCCTTAATATTAAAAAATAT
TGGTAAATATTCAGAATGTGGTCGCAGATTGTTAAAGAGACATGAAAATAACTTATCAGTGCTAGCCATT
AGTAACATGGAAGCTTCCTCCACCCTTGCCAAATGCCTTTATGAACTTAATTTTACAGTTCAGAGTAAGG
AACAAGAAAAAGACTCAGAAATGCTGCAGTAGTAATGAACTAGTCCGTAACTTGAAAGTATTTCGATTTC
TTGGCTTTATATATCTTGTGGAAAGGACGACTTAAGTCCATTAAATATGGGTGGACGCGTTAAGTCGACA
ATCAACCTCTGGATTACAAAATTTGTGAAAGATTGACTGGTATTCTTAACTATGTTGCTCCTTTTACGCT
ATGTGGATACGCTGCTTTAATGCCTTTGTATCATGCTATTGCTTCCCGTATGGCTTTCATTTTCTCCTCC
TTGTATAAATCCTGGTTGCTGTCTCTTTATGAGGAGTTGTGGCCCGTTGTCAGGCAACGTGGCGTGGTGT
GCACTGTGTTTGCTGACGCAACCCCCACTGGTTGGGGCATTGCCACCACCTGTCAGCTCCTTTCCGGGAC
TTTCGCTTTCCCCCTCCCTATTGCCACGGCGGAACTCATCGCCGCCTGCCTTGCCCGCTGCTGGACAGGG
GCTCGGCTGTTGGGCACTGACAATTCCGTGGTGTTGTCGGGGAAATCATCGTCCTTTCCTTGGCTGCTCG
CCTGTGTTGCCACCTGGATTCTGCGCGGGACGTCCTTCTGCTACGTCCCTTCGGCCCTCAATCCAGCGGA
CCTTCCTTCCCGCGGCCTGCTGCCGGCTCTGCGGCCTCTTCCGCGTCTTCGCCTTCGCCCTCAGACGAGT
CGGATCTCCCTTTGGGCCGCCTCCCCGCGTCGACTTTAAGACCAATGACTTACAAGGCAGCTGTAGATCT
TAGCCACTTTTTAAAAGAAAAGGGGGGACTGGAAGGGCTAATTCACTCCCAACGAAGACAAGATCTGCTT
TTTGCTTGTACTGGGTCTCTCTGGTTAGACCAGATCTGAGCCTGGGAGCTCTCTGGCTAACTAGGGAACC
CACTGCTTAAGCCTCAATAAAGCTTGCCTTGAGTGCTTCAAGTAGTGTGTGCCCGTCTGTTGTGTGACTC
TGGTAACTAGAGATCCCTCAGACCCTTTTAGTCAGTGTGGAAAATCTCTAGCAGTACGTATAGTAGTTCA
TGTCATCTTATTATTCAGTATTTATAACTTGCAAAGAAATGAATATCAGAGAGTGAGAGGAACTTGTTTA
TTGCAGCTTATAATGGTTACAAATAAAGCAATAGCATCACAAATTTCACAAATAAAGCATTTTTTTCACT
GCATTCTAGTTGTGGTTTGTCCAAACTCATCAATGTATCTTATCATGTCTGGCTCTAGCTATCCCGCCCC
TAACTCCGCCCATCCCGCCCCTAACTCCGCCCAGTTCCGCCCATTCTCCGCCCCATGGCTGACTAATTTT
TTTTATTTATGCAGAGGCCGAGGCCGCCTCGGCCTCTGAGCTATTCCAGAAGTAGTGAGGAGGCTTTTTT
GGAGGCCTAGGGACGTACCCAATTCGCCCTATAGTGAGTCGTATTACGCGCGCTCACTGGCCGTCGTTTT
ACAACGTCGTGACTGGGAAAACCCTGGCGTTACCCAACTTAATCGCCTTGCAGCACATCCCCCTTTCGCC
AGCTGGCGTAATAGCGAAGAGGCCCGCACCGATCGCCCTTCCCAACAGTTGCGCAGCCTGAATGGCGAAT
GGG
[124 nt withheld, positions 11204-11327]
C
[91 nt withheld, positions 11329-11419]
A
[49 nt withheld, positions 11421-11469]
CCTTTGACGTTGGAGTCCACGTTCTTT
[37 nt withheld, positions 11497-11533]
ACCCTATCTCGGTCTATTCTTTTGATTTATAAGGGATTTTGCCGATTTCGGCCTATTGGTTAAAAAATGA
GCTGATTTAACAAAAATTTAACGCGAATTTTAACAAAATATTAACGCTTACAATTTAGGTGGCACTTTTC
GGGGAAATGTGCGCGGAACCCCTATTTGTTTATTTTTCTAAATACATTCAAATATGTATCCGCTCATGAG
ACAATAACCCTGATAAATGCTTCAATAATATTGAAAAAGGAAGAGTATGAGTATTCAACATTTCCGTGTC
GCCCTTATTCCCTTTTTTGCGGCATTTTGCCTTCCTGTTTTTGCTCACCCAGAAACGCTGGTGAAAGTAA
AAGATGCTGAAGATCAGTTGGGTGCACGAGTGGGTTACATCGAACTGGATCTCAACAGCGGTAAGATCCT
TGAGAGTTTTCGCCCCGAAGAACGTTTTCCAATGATGAGCACTTTTAAAGTTCTGCTATGTGGCGCGGTA
TTATCCCGTATTGACGCCGGGCAAGAGCAACTCGGTCGCCGCATACACTATTCTCAGAATGACTTGGTTG
AGTACTCACCAGTCACAGAAAAGCATCTTACGGATGGCATGACAGTAAGAGAATTATGCAGTGCTGCCAT
AACCATGAGTGATAACACTGCGGCCAACTTACTTCTGACAACGATCGGAGGACCGAAGGAGCTAACCGCT
TTTTTGCACAACATGGGGGATCATGTAACTCGCCTTGATCGTTGGGAACCGGAGCTGAATGAAGCCATAC
CAAACGACGAGCGTGACACCACGATGCCTGTAGCAATGGCAACAACGTTGCGCAAACTATTAACTGGCGA
ACTACTTACTCTAGCTTCCCGGCAACAATTAATAGACTGGATGGAGGCGGATAAAGTTGCAGGACCACTT
CTGCGCTCGGCCCTTCCGGCTGGCTGGTTTATTGCTGATAAATCTGGAGCCGGTGAGCGTGGGTCTCGCG
GTATCATTGCAGCACTGGGGCCAGATGGTAAGCCCTCCCGTATCGTAGTTATCTACACGACGGGGAGTCA
GGCAACTATGGATGAACGAAATAGACAGATCGCTGAGATAGGTGCCTCACTGATTAAGCATTGGTAACTG
TCAGACCAAGTTTACTCATATATACTTTAGATTGATTTAAAACTTCATTTTTAATTTAAAAGGATCTAGG
TGAAGATCCTTTTTGATAATCTCATGACCAAAATCCCTTAACGTGAGTTTTCGTTCCACTGAGCGTCAGA
CCCCGTAGAAAAGATCAAAGGATCTTCTTGAGATCCTTTTTTTCTGCGCGTAATCTGCTGCTTGCAAACA
AAAAAACCACCGCTACCAGCGGTGGTTTGTTTGCCGGATCAAGAGCTACCAACTCTTTTTCCGAAGGTAA
CTGGCTTCAGCAGAGCGCAGATACCAAATACTGTTCTTCTAGTGTAGCCGTAGTTAGGCCACCACTTCAA
GAACTCTGTAGCACCGCCTACATACCTCGCTCTGCTAATCCTGTTACCAGTGGCTGCTGCCAGTGGCGAT
AAGTCGTGTCTTACCGGGTTGGACTCAAGACGATAGTTACCGGATAAGGCGCAGCGGTCGGGCTGAACGG
GGGGTTCGTGCACACAGCCCAGCTTGGAGCGAACGACCTACACCGAACTGAGATACCTACAGCGTGAGCT
ATGAGAAAGCGCCACGCTTCCCGAAGGGAGAAAGGCGGACAGGTATCCGGTAAGCGGCAGGGTCGGAACA
GGAGAGCGCACGAGGGAGCTTCCAGGGGGAAACGCCTGGTATCTTTATAGTCCTGTCGGGTTTCGCCACC
TCTGACTTGAGCGTCGATTTTTGTGATGCTCGTCAGGGGGGCGGAGCCTATGGAAAAACGCCAGCAACGC
GGCCTTTTTACGGTTCCTGGCCTTTTGCTGGCCTTTTGCTCACATGTTCTTTCCTGCGTTATCCCCTGAT
TCTGTGGATAACCGTATTACCGCCTTTGAGTGAGCTGATACCGCTCGCCGCAGCCGAACGACCGAGCGCA
GCGAGTCAGTGAGCGAGGAAGCGGAAGAGCGCCCAATACGCAAACCGCCTCTCCCCGCGCGTTGGCCGAT
TCATTAATGCAGCTGGCACGACAGGTTTCCCGACTGGAAAGCGGGCAGTGAGCGCAACGCAATTAATGTG
AGTTAGCTCACTCATTAGGCACCCCAGGCTTTACACTTTATGCTTCCGGCTCGTATGTTGTGTGGAATTG
TGAGCGGATAACAATTTCACACAGGAAACAGCTATGACCATGATTACGCCAAGCGCGCAATTAACCCTCA
CTAAAGGGAACAAAAGCTGGAGCTGCAAGC
