>Addgene plasmid #142584 | TFORF0278 | depositor partial sequence | sequence record 279890 | Insert
ACCGCCACCATGGCAAACTCGACGGGGAAGGCGCCTCCGGACGAGCGGAGAAAGGGACTCGCTTTCCTGG
ACGAGCTGCGGCAGTTCCACCACAGCAGAGGGTCGCCTTTTAAAAAAATCCCTGCGGTGGGTGGGAAGGA
GCTGGATCTTCACGGTCTCTACACCAGAGTCACTACTTTAGGCGGATTCGCGAAGGTTTCTGAGAAGAAT
CAGTGGGGAGAAATTGTTGAAGAGTTCAACTTTCCCAGAAGTTGTTCTAACGCTGCCTTTGCTTTAAAAC
AGTATTACTTGCGTTACCTAGAAAAGTACGAGAAAGTTCATCATTTTGGGGAGGATGATGATGAGGTACC
ACCAGGCAATCCAAAGCCACAGCTTCCTATTGGTGCAATTCCATCTTCCTACAATTACCAGCAACACAGT
GTGTCGGATTATCTGCGTCAAAGTTATGGGCTGTCCATGGACTTTAATTCGCCAAATGATTATAATAAAT
TGGTGCTTTCACTGTTATCTGGACTCCCAAATGAAGTGGACTTTGCTATTAACGTATGCACTCTCCTATC
AAATGAAAGCAAGCACGTCATGCAACTTGAAAAAGATCCTAAAATCATCACTTTACTACTTGCTAATGCC
GGGGTGTTTGACGACACTTTAGGATCCTTTTCCACTGTATTTGGAGAAGAATGGAAAGAGAAGACTGATA
GAGACTTCGTTAAGTTTTGGAAAGACATCGTTGATGATAATGAAGTTCGTGACCTCATTTCTGACAGAAA
CAAGTCTCATGAAGGTACATCAGGAGAATGGATTTGGGAGTCTTTATTTCATCCACCTCGAAAGCTGGGC
ATTAACGATATTGAAGGACAGCGGGTACTTCAGATTGCAGTGATTTTGAGAAATCTTTCCTTTGAGGAGG
GCAATGTTAAGCTCTTGGCAGCTAATCGTACCTGTCTTCGTTTCCTATTACTTTCTGCACATAGTCATTT
TATTTCTTTAAGGCAATTAGGCCTTGACACATTAGGAAATATTGCAGCTGAGCTTTTACTGGACCCTGTT
GATTTCAAAACTACTCATCTGATGTTTCATACTGTTACAAAATGTCTAATGTCAAGGGATAGATTTTTAA
AGATGAGAGGCATGGAAATTTTGGGAAATCTTTGCAAAGCAGAAGATAATGGTGTTTTAATTTGTGAATA
TGTGGATCAGGATTCCTACAGAGAGATCATTTGTCATCTCACTTTACCTGATGTGCTGCTTGTAATCTCA
ACACTCGAGGTGCTATACATGCTCACGGAAATGGGAGATGTTGCTTGCACAAAAATTGCAAAAGTAGAAA
AGAGCATAGACATGTTAGTGTGTCTGGTTTCTATGGATATTCAGATGTTTGGCCCTGATGCACTAGCTGC
GGTAAAACTCATTGAACACCCAAGTTCCAGTCATCAAATGTTATCTGAAATTAGGCCACAAGCTATAGAG
CAAGTCCAAACCCAGACTCATGTAGCATCTGCCCCAGCTTCCAGAGCAGTTGTAGCGCAGCATGTTGCTC
CACCTCCAGGAATAGTGGAAATAGATAGTGAGAAGTTTGCTTGTCAGTGGCTAAATGCTCATTTTGAAGT
AAATCCAGATTGTTCTGTTTCTCGAGCAGAAATGTATTCTGAATACCTCTCGACTTGCAGTAAATTAGCT
CGTGGTGGAATCCTAACATCAACTGGATTTTATAAATGTCTTAGAACGGTCTTTCCAAATCATACAGTGA
AGAGAGTGGAGGATTCCAGTAGCAATGGGCAGGCACATATTCATGTGGTAGGAGTAAAACGGAGGGCTAT
ACCACTTCCCATTCAGATGTACTATCAGCAGCAACCAGTTTCTACTTCTGTTGTTCGTGTTGATTCTGTT
CCTGATGTATCTCCTGCTCCTTCACCTGCAGGAATCCCTCATGGATCACAAACCATAGGAAACCATTTTC
AGAGGACTCCTGTTGCCAACCAATCTTCAAATCTGACTGCAACACAAATGTCTTTTCCTGTACAAGGTGT
TCATACTGTGGCACAAACTGTTTCAAGAATTCCACAAAATCCTTCACCTCATACCCACCAGCAACAAAAT
GCTCCAGTGACTGTCATTCAAAGTAAAGCTCCAATTCCTTGTGAAGTTGTTAAGGCTACAGTTATCCAGA
ATTCCATACCCCAGACAGGAGTTCCTGTTAGTATTGCTGTTGGAGGAGGACCTCCACAGAGTTCTGTTGT
TCAGAATCATAGTACAGGGCCACAACCTGTTACAGTTGTGAATTCTCAGACATTGCTTCACCATCCATCT
GTAATTCCACAGCAGTCTCCATTACACACAGTGGTACCAGGACAGATCCCTTCAGGCACTCCTGTTACAG
TAATTCAACAAGCTGTCCCACAGAGTCATATGTTTGGCAGAGTACAGAACATACCAGCATGTACTTCTAC
AGTTTCACAGGGTCAACAGTTAATCACCACATCACCCCAACCTGTGCAAACTTCATCTCAACAGACATCA
GCTGGTAGCCAGTCACAAGATACTGTTATCATAGCACCCCCACAGTATGTAACAACTTCTGCATCCAATA
TTGTCTCAGCAACTTCAGTACAGAATTTTCAGGTAGCTACAGGACAAATGGTTACTATTGCTGGTGTCCC
AAGTCCACAAGCCTCAAGGGTAGGGTTTCAGAACATTGCACCAAAACCTCTCCCTTCTCAGCAAGTTTCA
TCTACAGTGGTACAGCAGCCTATTCAACAACCACAGCAGCCAACCCAACAAAGCGTAGTGATTGTAAGCC
AGCCAGCTCAACAAGGTCAAACTTATGCACCAGCCATTCACCAAATTGTTCTTGCTAATCCAGCAGCTCT
TCCAGCTGGTCAGACAGTTCAGCTAACTGGACAACCTAACATAACTCCATCTTCTTCACCATCACCTGTC
CCAGCTACTAATAACCAAGTCCCTACTGCCATGTCGTCGTCCTCTACCCCTCAATCACAGGGACCACCTC
CTACTGTCAGTCAAATGTTATCTGTGAAAAGGCAGCAACAGCAGCAACATTCACCAGCACCCCCACCACA
GCAGGTACAAGTACAAGTTCAGCAGCCCCAACAAGTACAGATGCAAGTTCAACCTCAACAGTCGAATGCA
GGAGTTGGTCAGCCTGCCTCTGGTGAGTCGAGTCTGATTAAACAGCTTCTGCTTCCGAAACGTGGTCCTT
CAACACCAGGTGGTAAGCTTATTCTCCCAGCTCCACAGATTCCTCCCCCTAATAATGCAAGAGCTCCTAG
CCCTCAGGTGGTCTATCAGGTGGCCAGTAACCAAGCCGCAGGTTTTGGAGTGCAGGGGCAAACTCCAGCT
CAGCAGCTATTGGTTGGGCAGCAAAATGTTCAGTTGGTCCCAAGTGCAATGCCACCCTCAGGGGGAGTAC
AAACTGTGCCCATTTCGAACTTACAAATATTGCCAGGTCCACTGATCTCAAATAGCCCAGCAACCATTTT
CCAAGGGACTTCTGGCAACCAGGTAACCATAACAGTTGTGCCAAATACGAGTTTTGCACCTGCAACTGTG
AGTCAGGGAAATGCAACTCAGCTCATTGCTCCAGCAGGAATTACCATGAGCGGAACGCAGACAGGAGTTG
GACTTCCAGTACAAACGCTTCCAGCCACTCAAGCATCTCCTGCTGGACAATCATCATGTACTACTGCTAC
TCCCCCATTCAAAGGTGATAAAATAATTTGCCAAAAGGAGGAGGAAGCAAAGGAAGCAACAGGTTTACAT
GTTCATGAACGTAAAATTGAAGTCATGGAGAACCCGTCCTGCCGACGAGGAGCCACAAACACCAGCAATG
GGGATACAAAGGAAAATGAAATGCATGTGGGAAGTCTTTTAAATGGGAGAAAGTACAGTGACTCAAGTCT
ACCTCCTTCAAACTCAGGGAAAATTCAAAGTGAGACTAATCAGTGCTCACTAATCAGTAATGGGCCATCA
TTGGAATTAGGTGAGAATGGAGCATCTGGGAAACAGAACTCAGAACAAATAGACATGCAAGATATCAAAA
GTGATTTGAGAAAACCGCTAGTTAATGGAATCTGTGATTTTGATAAAGGAGATGGTTCTCATTTAAGCAA
AAACATTCCAAATCATAAAACTTCCAATCATGTAGGAAATGGTGAGATATCTCCAATGGAACCACAAGGG
ACTTTAGATATCACTCAGCAAGATACTGCCAAAGGTGATCAACTAGAAAGAATTTCTAATGGACCTGTAT
TAACTTTGGGTGGTTCATCTGTGAGCAGTATACAGGAGGCTTCAAATGCGGCAACACAGCAATTTAGTGG
TACTGATTTGCTTAATGGACCTCTAGCTTCAAGTTTGAATTCAGATGTGCCTCAGCAACGCCCAAGTGTA
GTTGTCTCACCACATTCTACAACCTCTGTTATACAGGGACATCAAATCATAGCAGTTCCCGACTCAGGAT
CAAAAGTATCCCATTCTCCTGCCCTATCATCTGACGTTCGGTCTACAAATGGCACAGCAGAATGCAAAAC
TGTAAAGAGGCCAGCAGAGGATACTGATAGGGAAACAGTCGCAGGAATTCCAAATAAAGTAGGAGTTAGA
ATTGTTACAATCAGTGACCCCAACAATGCTGGCTGCAGCGCAACAATGGTTGCTGTGCCAGCAGGAGCAG
ATCCAAGCACTGTAGCTAAAGTAGCAATAGAAAGTGCTGTTCAGCAAAAGCAACAGCATCCACCAACATA
TGTACAGAATGTGGTCCCGCAGAACACTCCTATGCCACCTTCACCAGCTGTACAAGTGCAGGGCCAGCCT
AACAGTTCTCAGCCTTCTCCATTCAGTGGATCCAGTCAGCCTGGAGATCCAATGAGAAAACCTGGACAGA
ACTTCATGTGTCTGTGGCAGTCTTGTAAAAAGTGGTTTCAGACACCCTCACAGGTTTTCTACCATGCAGC
AACTGAACATGGAGGAAAAGATGTATATCCAGGGCAGTGTCTTTGGGAAGGTTGTGAGCCTTTTCAGCGA
CAGCGGTTTTCTTTTATTACCCACTTGCAGGATAAGCACTGTTCAAAGGATGCCCTACTTGCAGGATTAA
AACAAGATGAACCAGGACAAGCAGGAAGTCAGAAGTCTTCTACCAAGCAGCCAACTGTAGGGGGCACAAG
CTCAACTCCTAGAGCACAAAAGGCCATTGTGAATCATCCCAGTGCTGCACTTATGGCTCTGAGGAGAGGA
TCAAGAAACCTTGTCTTTCGAGATTTTACAGATGAAAAAGAGGGACCAATAACTAAACACATCCGACTAA
CAGCTGCCTTAATATTAAAAAATATTGGTAAATATTCAGAATGTGGTCGCAGATTGTTAAAGAGACATGA
AAATAACTTATCAGTGCTAGCCATTAGTAACATGGAAGCTTCCTCCACCCTTGCCAAATGCCTTTATGAA
CTTAATTTTACAGTTCAGAGTAAGGAACAAGAAAAAGACTCAGAAATGCTGCAGTAGTAATGAACTAGTC
CGTAACTTGAAAGTATTTCGATTTCTTGGCTTTATATATCTTGTGGAAAGGACGACTTAAGTCCATTAAA
TATGGGTGG
