>Addgene plasmid #142584 | TFORF0278 | depositor partial sequence | sequence record 279891 | Barcode
CTTAAGTCCATTAAATATGGGTGG
